>Addgene plasmid #118253 | WT MetNIQ in pBAD | addgene full sequence | sequence record 226828 | Addgene NGS Result
AAGAAACCAATTGTCCATATTGCATCAGACATTGCCGTCACTGCGTCTTTTACTGGCTCTTCTCGCTAAC
CAAACCGGTAACCCCGCTTATTAAAAGCATTCTGTAACAAAGCGGGACCAAAGCCATGACAAAAACGCGT
AACAAAAGTGTCTATAATCACGGCAGAAAAGTCCACATTGATTATTTGCACGGCGTCACACTTTGCTATG
CCATAGCATTTTTATCCATAAGATTAGCGGATCCTACCTGACGCTTTTTATCGCAACTCTCTACTGTTTC
TCCATACCCGTTTTTTGGGCTAACAGGAGGAATTAACCATGGGCCATCATCATCATCATCATCATCATCA
TCACAGCAGCGGCCATATCGACGACGACGACAAGCATATGATAAAACTTTCGAATATCACCAAAGTGTTC
CACCAGGGCACCCGCACCATCCAGGCGTTGAACAACGTCAGCCTGCATGTGCCAGCTGGACAAATTTATG
GCGTTATCGGTGCCTCAGGCGCGGGTAAGAGTACGCTTATACGTTGTGTAAACCTGCTGGAGCGCCCAAC
CGAGGGTAGCGTGCTGGTCGATGGCCAGGAACTGACCACGCTGTCAGAATCCGAGTTGACCAAAGCTCGC
CGCCAGATTGGTATGATTTTCCAGCATTTTAACCTGCTCTCTTCGCGTACTGTTTTTGGCAACGTGGCTC
TGCCGCTGGAGCTGGACAACACACCGAAAGACGAGGTCAAACGTCGCGTGACGGAATTGCTGTCATTGGT
TGGTCTTGGCGATAAGCATGATAGCTACCCGTCGAATCTTTCCGGTGGGCAGAAACAACGTGTGGCAATT
GCCCGTGCGTTAGCCAGCAATCCCAAAGTATTGCTGTGTGATGAAGCCACCAGCGCGCTGGACCCGGCAA
CGACACGTTCTATTCTCGAACTGCTGAAAGACATCAACCGCCGTCTGGGGTTGACGATTCTGTTGATCAC
CCACGAAATGGACGTTGTGAAGCGCATTTGTGATTGCGTGGCGGTCATCAGCAATGGAGAACTGATCGAG
CAGGACACGGTAAGTGAAGTGTTCTCGCATCCGAAAACGCCGCTGGCGCAGAAGTTTATTCAGTCGACCC
TGCATCTGGATATCCCGGAAGATTACCAGGAACGTCTGCAAGCGGAGCCATTTACTGACTGCGTGCCGAT
GCTGCGTCTGGAGTTTACCGGTCAATCGGTCGATGCCCCACTGCTTTCTGAAACCGCGCGTCGTTTCAAC
GTCAACAACAACATTATTAGCGCGCAGATGGATTACGCCGGTGGCGTTAAGTTCGGCATCATGCTGACTG
AAATGCACGGCACACAACAAGATACGCAAGCCGCCATTGCCTGGCTGCAGGAACACCATGTAAAAGTAGA
GGTACTGGGTTATGTCTGAGCCGATGATGTGGCTGCTGGTTCGTGGCGTATGGGAAACGCTGGCAATGAC
CTTCGTATCCGGTTTTTTTGGCTTTGTGATTGGTCTGCCGGTTGGCGTTCTGCTTTATGTCACGCGTCCG
GGGCAAATTATTGCTAACGCGAAGCTGTATCGTACCGTTTCTGCGATTGTGAACATTTTCCGTTCCATCC
CGTTCATTATCTTGCTTGTATGGATGATTCCGTTTACCCGCGTTATTGTCGGTACATCGATTGGTTTGCA
GGCAGCGATTGTTCCGTTAACCGTTGGTGCAGCACCGTTTATTGCCCGTATGGTCGAGAACGCTCTGCTG
GAGATCCCAACCGGGTTAATTGAAGCTTCCCGCGCAATGGGTGCCACGCCGATGCAGATCGTCCGTAAGG
TGCTGTTACCGGAAGCGCTGCCGGGTCTGGTGAATGCGGCAACTATCACCCTGATTACCCTGGTCGGTTA
TTCCGCGATGGGTGGTGCAGTCGGTGCCGGTGGTTTAGGTCAGATTGGCTATCAGTATGGCTACATCGGC
TATAACGCGACGGTGATGAATACGGTACTGGTATTGCTGGTCATTCTGGTTTATTTAATTCAGTTCGCAG
GCGACCGCATCGTCCGGGCTGTCACTCGCAAGTAACGTTCAACACAACATAAATAATTGAAGAAGGAATA
AGGTATGGCGTTCAAATTCAAAACCTTTGCGGCAGTGGGAGCCCTGATCGGATCACTGGCACTGGTAGGC
TGCGGTCAGGATGAAAAAGATCCAAACCACATTAAAGTCGGCGTGATTGTTGGTGCCGAACAGCAGGTTG
CAGAAGTCGCGCAGAAAGTTGCGAAAGACAAATATGGCCTGGACGTTGAGCTGGTAACCTTCAACGACTA
TGTTCTGCCAAACGAAGCATTGAGCAAAGGCGATATCGACGCCAACGCCTTCCAGCATAAACCGTACCTT
GATCAGCAACTGAAAGATCGTGGCTACAAACTGGTCGCAGTAGGCAACACTTTTGTTTATCCGATTGCTG
GTTACTCCAAGAAAATCAAATCACTGGATGAACTGCAGGATGGTTCGCAGGTTGCCGTGCCAAACGACCC
AACTAACCTTGGTCGTTCACTGCTGCTGCTGCAAAAAGTGGGCTTGATCAAACTGAAAGATGGCGTTGGC
CTGCTGCCGACCGTTCTTGATGTTGTTGAGAACCCCAAAAATCTGAAAATTGTTGAACTGGAAGCACCGC
AACTGCCGCGTTCTCTGGACGACGCGCAAATCGCTCTGGCAGTTATCAATACCACCTATGCCAGCCAGAT
TGGCCTGACTCCGGCGAAAGACGGTATCTTTGTTGAAGATAAAGAGTCCCCGTACGTAAACCTGATCGTG
ACGCGTGAAGATAACAAAGACGCCGAGAACGTGAAGAAATTCGTCCAGGCTTATCAGTCTGACGAAGTTT
ACGAAGCAGCAAACAAAGTGTTTAACGGCGGAGCTGTTAAAGGCTGGCACCACCACCACCACCACTAAGA
ATTCGAAGCTTGGCTGTTTTGGCGGATGAGAGAAGATTTTCAGCCTGATACAGATTAAATCAGAACGCAG
AAGCGGTCTGATAAAACAGAATTTGCCTGGCGGCAGTAGCGCGGTGGTCCCACCTGACCCCATGCCGAAC
TCAGAAGTGAAACGCCGTAGCGCCGATGGTAGTGTGGGGTCTCCCCATGCGAGAGTAGGGAACTGCCAGG
CATCAAATAAAACGAAAGGCTCAGTCGAAAGACTGGGCCTTTCGTTTTATCTGTTGTTTGTCGGTGAACG
CTCTCCTGAGTAGGACAAATCCGCCGGGAGCGGATTTGAACGTTGCGAAGCAACGGCCCGGAGGGTGGCG
GGCAGGACGCCCGCCATAAACTGCCAGGCATCAAATTAAGCAGAAGGCCATCCTGACGGATGGCCTTTTT
GCGTTTCTACAAACTCTTTTGTTTATTTTTCTAAATACATTCAAATATGTATCCGCTCATGAGACAATAA
CCCTGATAAATGCTTCAATAATATTGAAAAAGGAAGAGTATGAGTATTCAACATTTCCGTGTCGCCCTTA
TTCCCTTTTTTGCGGCATTTTGCCTTCCTGTTTTTGCTCACCCAGAAACGCTGGTGAAAGTAAAAGATGC
TGAAGATCAGTTGGGTGCACGAGTGGGTTACATCGAACTGGATCTCAACAGCGGTAAGATCCTTGAGAGT
TTTCGCCCCGAAGAACGTTTTCCAATGATGAGCACTTTTAAAGTTCTGCTATGTGGCGCGGTATTATCCC
GTGTTGACGCCGGGCAAGAGCAACTCGGTCGCCGCATACACTATTCTCAGAATGACTTGGTTGAGTACTC
ACCAGTCACAGAAAAGCATCTTACGGATGGCATGACAGTAAGAGAATTATGCAGTGCTGCCATAACCATG
AGTGATAACACTGCGGCCAACTTACTTCTGACAACGATCGGAGGACCGAAGGAGCTAACCGCTTTTTTGC
ACAACATGGGGGATCATGTAACTCGCCTTGATCGTTGGGAACCGGAGCTGAATGAAGCCATACCAAACGA
CGAGCGTGACACCACGATGCCTGTAGCAATGGCAACAACGTTGCGCAAACTATTAACTGGCGAACTACTT
ACTCTAGCTTCCCGGCAACAATTAATAGACTGGATGGAGGCGGATAAAGTTGCAGGACCACTTCTGCGCT
CGGCCCTTCCGGCTGGCTGGTTTATTGCTGATAAATCTGGAGCCGGTGAGCGTGGGTCTCGCGGTATCAT
TGCAGCACTGGGGCCAGATGGTAAGCCCTCCCGTATCGTAGTTATCTACACGACGGGGAGTCAGGCAACT
ATGGATGAACGAAATAGACAGATCGCTGAGATAGGTGCCTCACTGATTAAGCATTGGTAACTGTCAGACC
AAGTTTACTCATATATACTTTAGATTGATTTAAAACTTCATTTTTAATTTAAAAGGATCTAGGTGAAGAT
CCTTTTTGATAATCTCATGACCAAAATCCCTTAACGTGAGTTTTCGTTCCACTGAGCGTCAGACCCCGTA
GAAAAGATCAAAGGATCTTCTTGAGATCCTTTTTTTCTGCGCGTAATCTGCTGCTTGCAAACAAAAAAAC
CACCGCTACCAGCGGTGGTTTGTTTGCCGGATCAAGAGCTACCAACTCTTTTTCCGAAGGTAACTGGCTT
CAGCAGAGCGCAGATACCAAATACTGTCCTTCTAGTGTAGCCGTAGTTAGGCCACCACTTCAAGAACTCT
GTAGCACCGCCTACATACCTCGCTCTGCTAATCCTGTTACCAGTGGCTGCTGCCAGTGGCGATAAGTCGT
GTCTTACCGGGTTGGACTCAAGACGATAGTTACCGGATAAGGCGCAGCGGTCGGGCTGAACGGGGGGTTC
GTGCACACAGCCCAGCTTGGAGCGAACGACCTACACCGAACTGAGATACCTACAGCGTGAGCTATGAGAA
AGCGCCACGCTTCCCGAAGGGAGAAAGGCGGACAGGTATCCGGTAAGCGGCAGGGTCGGAACAGGAGAGC
GCACGAGGGAGCTTCCAGGGGGAAACGCCTGGTATCTTTATAGTCCTGTCGGGTTTCGCCACCTCTGACT
TGAGCGTCGATTTTTGTGATGCTCGTCAGGGGGGCGGAGCCTATGGAAAAACGCCAGCAACGCGGCCTTT
TTACGGTTCCTGGCCTTTTGCTGGCCTTTTGCTCACATGTTCTTTCCTGCGTTATCCCCTGATTCTGTGG
ATAACCGTATTACCGCCTTTGAGTGAGCTGATACCGCTCGCCGCAGCCGAACGACCGAGCGCAGCGAGTC
AGTGAGCGAGGAAGCGGAAGAGCGCCTGATGCGGTATTTTCTCCTTACGCATCTGTGCGGTATTTCACAC
CGCATATGGTGCACTCTCAGTACAATCTGCTCTGATGCCGCATAGTTAAGCCAGTATACACTCCGCTATC
GCTACGTGACTGGGTCATGGCTGCGCCCCGACACCCGCCAACACCCGCTGACGCGCCCTGACGGGCTTGT
CTGCTCCCGGCATCCGCTTACAGACAAGCTGTGACCGTCTCCGGGAGCTGCATGTGTCAGAGGTTTTCAC
CGTCATCACCGAAACGCGCGAGGCAGCAGATCAATTCGCGCGCGAAGGCGAAGCGGCATGCATAATGTGC
CTGTCAAATGGACGAAGCAGGGATTCTGCAAACCCTATGCTACTCCGTCAAGCCGTCAATTGTCTGATTC
GTTACCAATTATGACAACTTGACGGCTACATCATTCACTTTTTCTTCACAACCGGCACGGAACTCGCTCG
GGCTGGCCCCGGTGCATTTTTTAAATACCCGCGAGAAATAGAGTTGATCGTCAAAACCAACATTGCGACC
GACGGTGGCGATAGGCATCCGGGTGGTGCTCAAAAGCAGCTTCGCCTGGCTGATACGTTGGTCCTCGCGC
CAGCTTAAGACGCTAATCCCTAACTGCTGGCGGAAAAGATGTGACAGACGCGACGGCGACAAGCAAACAT
GCTGTGCGACGCTGGCGATATCAAAATTGCTGTCTGCCAGGTGATCGCTGATGTACTGACAAGCCTCGCG
TACCCGATTATCCATCGGTGGATGGAGCGACTCGTTAATCGCTTCCATGCGCCGCAGTAACAATTGCTCA
AGCAGATTTATCGCCAGCAGCTCCGAATAGCGCCCTTCCCCTTGCCCGGCGTTAATGATTTGCCCAAACA
GGTCGCTGAAATGCGGCTGGTGCGCTTCATCCGGGCGAAAGAACCCCGTATTGGCAAATATTGACGGCCA
GTTAAGCCATTCATGCCAGTAGGCGCGCGGACGAAAGTAAACCCACTGGTGATACCATTCGCGAGCCTCC
GGATGACGACCGTAGTGATGAATCTCTCCTGGCGGGAACAGCAAAATATCACCCGGTCGGCAAACAAATT
CTCGTCCCTGATTTTTCACCACCCCCTGACCGCGAATGGTGAGATTGAGAATATAACCTTTCATTCCCAG
CGGTCGGTCGATAAAAAAATCGAGATAACCGTTGGCCTCAATCGGCGTTAAACCCGCCACCAGATGGGCA
TTAAACGAGTATCCCGGCAGCAGGGGATCATTTTGCGCTTCAGCCATACTTTTCATACTCCCGCCATTCA
GAG
Features (pLannotate 1.2.2; 15 found; start..end, strand, type, name):
      1..285     +  promoter       araBAD promoter: araBAD; promoter of the L-arabinose operon of E. coli; the araC regulatory gene is transcribed in the opposite direction (Guzman et al., 1995)
    325..342     +  CDS            capTEV™ (fragment): composite tag for in vivo biotinylation, TEV protease cleavage, and 6xHis tagging
    388..1416    +  CDS            metN: METN_ECOLI - Also known as abc. Experimental evidence at protein level: Swiss-Prot protein existence level 1. Part of the ABC transporter complex MetNIQ involved in methionine import (PubMed:12169620, PubMed:12218041, PubMed:12819857, PubMed:18621668, PubMed:30352853). Responsible for energy coupling to the transport system (PubMed:18621668, PubMed:25678706). It has also been shown to be involved in formyl-L-methionine transport (PubMed:12819857). From Escherichia coli (strain K12).
   1412..2062    +  CDS            metI: METI_ECOLI - Also known as yaeE. Experimental evidence at protein level: Swiss-Prot protein existence level 1. (Microbial infection) Probably transports the toxic C- terminal region of CdiA from E.coli strain MHI813 across the inner membrane to the cytoplasm, where CdiA has a toxic effect. Toxin transport is strain-specific, mutations in this gene do not confer resistance to several other tested CdiA toxins. From Escherichia coli (strain K12).
   2105..2917    +  CDS            metQ: METQ_ECOLI - Also known as yaeC. Experimental evidence at protein level: Swiss-Prot protein existence level 1. This protein is a component of a D-methionine permease, a binding protein-dependent, ATP-driven transport system. From Escherichia coli (strain K12).
   2918..2935    +  CDS            9xHis (fragment): 9xHis affinity tag
   3035..3150    +  ncRNA          5S rRNA: Accession: RF00001 - 5S ribosomal RNA
   3154..3240    +  terminator     rrnB T1 terminator: Escherichia coli rrnB; transcription terminator T1 from the E. coli rrnB gene
   3332..3359    +  terminator     rrnB T2 terminator: transcription terminator T2 from the E. coli rrnB gene
   3378..3469    +  promoter       AmpR promoter: bla
   3470..4330    +  CDS            AmpR: β-lactamase; bla; confers resistance to ampicillin, carbenicillin, and related antibiotics
   4501..5089    +  rep_origin     ori: high-copy-number ColE1/pMB1/pBR322/pUC origin of replication
   5275..5415    -  misc_feature   bom: basis of mobility region from pBR322
   5517..5557    -  CDS            rop (fragment): Rop protein, which maintains plasmids at low copy number; rop
   5679..6557    -  CDS            araC: L-arabinose regulatory protein; araC
