[The description below was written by a language model from this plasmid's Addgene catalogue record and pLannotate feature annotations shown in this document.]
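Description:
WT MetNIQ in pBAD is a 6,583 bp bacterial expression plasmid built on the Invitrogen pBAD backbone, carrying the three genes of the Escherichia coli methionine ABC import system for use in transport activity assays. It replicates from a ColE1/pMB1-type origin (a pBR322 bom region and only a fragment of rop are annotated; the catalogue lists copy number as unknown) and is selected through the β-lactamase gene conferring ampicillin resistance.

The payload is arranged as a single operon-like unit downstream of the araBAD promoter, with the divergently transcribed araC regulator on the same plasmid so that expression is induced by L-arabinose. metN, encoding the ATP-binding subunit that powers transport, comes first and carries an N-terminal 10xHis tag followed by an enterokinase cleavage site; the short histidine-tag fragment annotated upstream of the gene corresponds to this region. metI, the transmembrane permease subunit, follows immediately with a small overlap with the end of metN. After it comes metQ, the periplasmic methionine-binding protein, fused to a C-terminal 6xHis tag. Neither metI nor metQ has its own promoter, so all three are presumably read from the one arabinose-inducible transcript, which ends at the rrnB T1 and T2 terminators.

Although the plasmid is named wild type, the catalogue records a Glu295-to-Ala substitution in MetN; the record does not explain this change. Co-expression of the transporter and its binding protein allows methionine uptake to be measured in cells, providing the reference construct for studies of how MetQ contributes to substrate delivery to MetNI.
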