Addgene plasmid #118253: WT MetNIQ in pBAD
Purpose: Wild Type Methionine Binding Protein and Methionine ABC Transporter in pBAD Vector for Transport Activity Assay
Depositing lab: Douglas Rees. Depositing organization: California Institute of Technology. Publication: Noncanonical role for the binding protein in substrate uptake by the MetNI methionine ATP Binding Cassette (ABC) transporter. Nguyen PT, Lai JY, Lee AT, Kaiser JT, Rees DC. Proc Natl Acad Sci U S A. 2018 Oct 23. pii: 1811003115. doi: 10.1073/pnas.1811003115. PubMed 30352853.
Backbone
  Vector backbone: pBAD
  Backbone manufacturer: Thermo Scientific Invitrogen
  Backbone size w/o insert (bp): 3963
  Total vector size (bp): 6583
  Vector type: Bacterial Expression
Growth in bacteria
  Bacterial resistance: Ampicillin, 100 μg/mL
  Growth temperature: 37°C
  Growth strain: DH5alpha
  Copy number: Unknown
Gene/Insert 1
  Gene/Insert name: MetN
  Species: E. coli
  Insert size (bp): 1032
  Mutation: Changed Glutamic Acid (Glu) 295 to Alanine (Ala)
  GenBank ID: 944896
  Entrez Gene: metN (a.k.a. b0199, ECK0199, JW0195, abc, metD)
  Promoter: araBAD Promoter
  Tag / fusion protein: 10x HIs Tag (N terminal on insert); Enterokinase Cleavage Site (N terminal on insert)
  Cloning method: Unknown
  Sequencing primers: 5′ pBAD Forward; 3′ TTAGCAATAATTTGCCCCGGACGCGTGACATA
Gene/Insert 2
  Gene/Insert name: MetI
  Species: E. coli
  Insert size (bp): 654
  GenBank ID: 944894
  Entrez Gene: metI (a.k.a. b0198, ECK0198, JW0194, metD, yaeE)
  Promoter: None
  Cloning method: Unknown
  Sequencing primers: 5′ TAGCGCGCAGATGGATTACGCCGGTGGCGTTAAGTTCGGC; 3′ GCCGACTTTAATGTGGTTTGGATCTTT
Gene/Insert 3
  Gene/Insert name: MetQ (alt name: Methionine Binding Protein)
  Species: E. coli
  Insert size (bp): 813
  GenBank ID: 944893
  Entrez Gene: metQ (a.k.a. b0197, ECK0197, metD, yaeC)
  Promoter: None
  Tag / fusion protein: 6x His Tag (C terminal on insert)
  Cloning method: Unknown
  Sequencing primers: 5′ TTTAATTCAGTTCGCAGGCGACCGCATCG; 3′ pBAD Reverse
Terms and licenses: Academic/Nonprofit Terms; Industry Terms: Not Available to Industry
How to cite: WT MetNIQ in pBAD was a gift from Douglas Rees (Addgene plasmid # 118253 ; http://n2t.net/addgene:118253 ; RRID:Addgene_118253)
